Addgene plasmid #235717: pYO350
Purpose: Expression of FL human VPS15 in mammalian cells
Depositing lab: Roger Williams. Depositing organization: MRC Laboratory of Molecular Biology. Publication: Structural basis for VPS34 kinase activation by Rab1 and Rab5 on membranes. Tremel S, Ohashi Y, Morado DR, Bertram J, Perisic O, Brandt LTL, von Wrisberg MK, Chen ZA, Maslen SL, Kovtun O, Skehel M, Rappsilber J, Lang K, Munro S, Briggs JAG, Williams RL. Nat Commun. 2021 Mar 10;12(1):1564. doi: 10.1038/s41467-021-21695-2. PubMed 33692360.
Backbone
  Vector backbone: pcDNA4.0/TO
  Vector type: Mammalian Expression
Growth in bacteria
  Bacterial resistance: Ampicillin, 100 μg/mL
  Growth temperature: 37°C
  Growth strain: DH5alpha
  Copy number: High Copy
Gene/Insert
  Gene/Insert name: VPS15
  Species: H. sapiens (human)
  Entrez Gene: PIK3R4 (a.k.a. VPS15, p150)
  Cloning method: Restriction Enzyme; 5′ cloning site Unknown (unknown if destroyed)
Terms and licenses: Academic/Nonprofit Terms; Industry Terms: Not Available to Industry
How to cite: pYO350 was a gift from Roger Williams (Addgene plasmid # 235717 ; http://n2t.net/addgene:235717 ; RRID:Addgene_235717)
