[The description below was written by a language model from this plasmid's Addgene catalogue record and pLannotate feature annotations shown in this document.]
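Description:
pYO350 is a mammalian expression plasmid built on the pcDNA4/TO backbone that carries the full-length human VPS15 coding sequence (gene symbol PIK3R4, also called p150), the regulatory subunit that partners with the lipid kinase VPS34 in class III PI3-kinase complexes. In bacteria it is maintained as a high-copy plasmid through a ColE1/pUC-type origin and selected with ampicillin via the β-lactamase gene and its native promoter. An f1 origin is also present, along with remnants of lac regulatory sequence and a bom fragment carried over from the backbone.

The VPS15 open reading frame of roughly 4.1 kb sits downstream of the human cytomegalovirus immediate-early enhancer and promoter and is terminated by the bovine growth hormone polyadenylation signal. Immediately after the CMV promoter, the annotation picks up two short tet operator-like fragments, consistent with the CMV/TetO2 arrangement of the TO vector series. In cells expressing the Tet repressor, these operators hold transcription off until tetracycline or doxycycline is added, whereas in ordinary cell lines lacking the repressor the promoter drives constitutive high-level expression. No epitope or affinity tag is annotated on the insert, and the record does not state whether one is present or which restriction sites were used for cloning.

A second cassette places the Sh ble gene under tandem SV40 early and EM7 promoters with an SV40 polyadenylation signal, allowing Zeocin selection in mammalian cells or in E. coli. According to the record, the plasmid's purpose is production of full-length human VPS15 in mammalian cells, and the associated study concerns the structural basis of VPS34 activation on membranes.
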