Features (pLannotate 1.2.2; 22 found; start..end, strand, type, name):
     28..80      -  misc_feature   bom (fragment): basis of mobility region from pBR322
    235..614     +  enhancer       CMV enhancer: human cytomegalovirus immediate early enhancer
    615..818     +  promoter       CMV promoter: human cytomegalovirus (CMV) immediate early promoter
    820..839     +  promoter       PLtetO-1 promoter (fragment): modified phage lambda PL promoter with tet operator sites (Lutz and Bujard, 1997)
    841..860     +  promoter       PLtetO-1 promoter (fragment): modified phage lambda PL promoter with tet operator sites (Lutz and Bujard, 1997)
    868..901     +  promoter       TRE3GV promoter (fragment): 3rd-generation Tet-responsive promoter that can be activated by binding of Tet-On® 3G, optimized for retroviral and lentiviral vectors
    984..5057    +  CDS            PIK3R4: PI3R4_HUMAN - Also known as VPS15 From Homo sapiens (Human).
   5104..5328    +  polyA_signal   bGH poly(A) signal: bovine growth hormone polyadenylation signal
   5332..5353    +  promoter       SV40 promoter (fragment): SV40 enhancer and early promoter
   5374..5802    +  rep_origin     f1 ori (sequence partly withheld): f1 bacteriophage origin of replication; arrow indicates direction of (+) strand synthesis
   5816..6145    +  promoter       SV40 promoter: SV40 enhancer and early promoter
   6193..6240    +  promoter       EM7 promoter: synthetic bacterial promoter&nbsp
   6259..6633    +  CDS            BleoR: antibiotic-binding protein; Sh ble from Streptoalloteichus hindustanus; confers resistance to bleomycin, phleomycin, and Zeocin™
   6643..6768    +  CDS            ble (fragment): BLE_KLEPN - Experimental evidence at protein level: Swiss-Prot protein existence level 1. Binding protein with a strong affinity to the bleomycin family of antibiotics. Binds to CL990; an antimitotic-antibiotic compound. From Klebsiella pneumoniae.
   6763..6884    +  polyA_signal   SV40 poly(A) signal: SV40 polyadenylation signal
   6957..6973    -  protein_bind   lac operator: The lac repressor binds to the lac operator to inhibit transcription in E. coli. This inhibition can be relieved by adding lactose or isopropyl-β-D-thiogalactopyranoside (IPTG). lac repressor encoded by lacI
   6981..7011    -  promoter       lac promoter: promoter for the E. coli lac operon
   7026..7047    -  protein_bind   CAP binding site: CAP binding activates transcription in the presence of cAMP. E. coli catabolite activator protein
   7060..7152    -  CDS            lacI (fragment): lac repressor; lacI; The lac repressor binds to the lac operator to inhibit transcription in E. coli. This inhibition can be relieved by adding lactose or isopropyl-β-D-thiogalactopyranoside (IPTG).
   7335..7923    -  rep_origin     ori: high-copy-number ColE1/pMB1/pBR322/pUC origin of replication
   8094..8954    -  CDS            AmpR: β-lactamase; bla; confers resistance to ampicillin, carbenicillin, and related antibiotics
   8955..9059    -  promoter       AmpR promoter: bla
>Addgene plasmid #235717 | pYO350 | addgene full sequence | sequence record 472643 | Addgene NGS Result
GACGGATCGGGAGATCTCCCGATCCCCTATGGTGCACTCTCAGTACAATCTGCTCTGATGCCGCATAGTT
AAGCCAGTATCTGCTCCCTGCTTGTGTGTTGGAGGTCGCTGAGTAGTGCGCGAGCAAAATTTAAGCTACA
ACAAGGCAAGGCTTGACCGACAATTGCATGAAGAATCTGCTTAGGGTTAGGCGTTTTGCGCTGCTTCGCG
ATGTACGGGCCAGATATACGCGTTGACATTGATTATTGACTAGTTATTAATAGTAATCAATTACGGGGTC
ATTAGTTCATAGCCCATATATGGAGTTCCGCGTTACATAACTTACGGTAAATGGCCCGCCTGGCTGACCG
CCCAACGACCCCCGCCCATTGACGTCAATAATGACGTATGTTCCCATAGTAACGCCAATAGGGACTTTCC
ATTGACGTCAATGGGTGGAGTATTTACGGTAAACTGCCCACTTGGCAGTACATCAAGTGTATCATATGCC
AAGTACGCCCCCTATTGACGTCAATGACGGTAAATGGCCCGCCTGGCATTATGCCCAGTACATGACCTTA
TGGGACTTTCCTACTTGGCAGTACATCTACGTATTAGTCATCGCTATTACCATGGTGATGCGGTTTTGGC
AGTACATCAATGGGCGTGGATAGCGGTTTGACTCACGGGGATTTCCAAGTCTCCACCCCATTGACGTCAA
TGGGAGTTTGTTTTGGCACCAAAATCAACGGGACTTTCCAAAATGTCGTAACAACTCCGCCCCATTGACG
CAAATGGGCGGTAGGCGTGTACGGTGGGAGGTCTATATAAGCAGAGCTCTCCCTATCAGTGATAGAGATC
TCCCTATCAGTGATAGAGATCGTCGACGAGCTCGTTTAGTGAACCGTCAGATCGCCTGGAGACGCCATCC
ACGCTGTTTTGACCTCCATAGAAGACACCGGGACCGATCCAGCCTCCGGACTCTAGCGTTTAAACTTAAG
CTTATGGGAAATCAGCTTGCTGGCATTGCTCCCTCCCAGATCCTTTCTGTAGAGAGTTATTTTTCAGATA
TTCATGACTTTGAATATGATAAAAGCCTGGGGAGTACTCGGTTTTTTAAAGTTGCTCGAGCCAAGCACCG
AGAAGGCCTGGTCGTTGTGAAGGTTTTTGCAATTCAGGATCCCACATTGCCTTTAACCAGCTATAAACAA
GAGCTGGAGGAACTGAAAATCAGGCTTAATTCTGCACAGAATTGTCTACCTTTCCAGAAAGCATCAGAAA
AAGCATCTGAGAAAGCAGCTATGCTCTTTAGGCAGTATGTGCGAGACAATCTCTATGATCGCATCAGTAC
CCGTCCATTCTTGAATAACATTGAGAAGCGCTGGATTGCTTTCCAGATCCTGACAGCTGTGGACCAAGCA
CACAAATCTGGAGTTCGTCATGGGGACATCAAGACTGAGAATGTGATGGTCACCAGTTGGAATTGGGTTC
TTCTAACTGATTTTGCCAGTTTTAAGCCCACTTATCTTCCAGAAGACAACCCGGCAGATTTCAATTATTT
CTTTGACACATCACGGAGGAGAACTTGCTATATTGCTCCTGAACGTTTTGTTGATGGTGGGATGTTTGCC
ACTGAGTTAGAATATATGAGAGATCCTTCAACTCCGCTTGTAGACTTAAATAGCAATCAGAGAACAAGAG
GAGAGTTGAAGAGAGCAATGGACATCTTTTCAGCAGGTTGTGTGATAGCTGAGCTTTTTACAGAAGGTGT
ACCATTATTTGATCTCTCTCAACTTTTGGCTTATAGAAATGGACATTTTTTCCCTGAACAAGTGCTAAAT
AAAATTGAAGATCACAGTATCAGAGAATTGGTAACTCAGATGATTCACCGTGAGCCAGATAAACGTTTAG
AGGCAGAAGATTACTTAAAACAGCAGCGTGGCAATGCCTTTCCTGAAATATTTTACACTTTTCTTCAGCC
CTACATGGCCCAGTTTGCCAAGGAAACGTTTCTTTCTGCAGATGAGCGTATTCTGGTTATACGGAAGGAT
TTGGGCAACATTATTCACAATCTCTGTGGACATGATCTGCCAGAAAAAGCCGAAGGAGAGCCTAAGGAAA
ATGGGCTGGTTATCTTGGTATCTGTTATAACATCCTGCCTACAGACCCTTAAATACTGTGATTCCAAACT
AGCTGCTTTGGAACTGATTCTTCATTTGGCTCCAAGATTAAGTGTTGAAATCCTTTTGGATCGTATTACT
CCATATCTTTTGCATTTCAGCAATGACTCTGTTCCTAGGGTGAGGGCTGAAGCCTTGAGGACGTTGACCA
AAGTTCTTGCTCTCGTCAAAGAGGTTCCTCGTAATGATATCAATATTTATCCGGAATACATTCTGCCAGG
CATAGCCCACTTAGCCCAAGATGATGCTACTATCGTTAGACTAGCCTATGCTGAAAACATAGCTCTGCTG
GCAGAAACAGCTCTGAGATTCCTGGAATTAGTACAGTTAAAAAATCTTAATATGGAAAATGACCCCAATA
ATGAAGAAATAGATGAGGTTACACATCCAAATGGAAATTATGACACAGAGCTGCAAGCCTTACATGAAAT
GGTCCAGCAGAAAGTTGTTACTTTGCTAAGTGACCCTGAAAATATTGTAAAACAAACCTTGATGGAAAAT
GGAATAACACGGCTGTGTGTATTCTTTGGACGTCAGAAAGCCAACGATGTTTTGTTGTCCCACATGATTA
CTTTCCTAAATGATAAGAATGATTGGCATCTACGTGGAGCATTTTTTGATAGTATAGTTGGTGTTGCTGC
CTATGTTGGCTGGCAAAGCTCCTCAATTCTCAAGCCTCTGCTGCAACAAGGTCTTAGTGATGCTGAGGAA
TTTGTCATTGTGAAAGCTCTTTATGCCCTTACTTGTATGTGCCAGTTAGGACTGCTACAAAAACCCCATG
TTTACGAATTTGCCAGTGATATTGCCCCCTTCCTGTGTCATCCCAATTTATGGATACGTTATGGTGCCGT
GGGATTTATCACAGTGGTAGCTCGTCAAATAAGTACAGCTGATGTCTACTGTAAACTGATGCCTTATCTT
GACCCATATATTACCCAACCAATAATACAGATTGAAAGAAAACTTGTTCTGCTCAGTGTTTTAAAGGAAC
CAGTAAGTCGTTCTATATTTGATTATGCTTTGAGGTCTAAAGATATTACTAGCTTGTTCAGACATCTTCA
CATGCGTCAGAAGAAACGAAATGGTTCTCTTCCCGACTGCCCTCCGCCAGAGGATCCTGCCATAGCACAG
CTTCTGAAGAAGTTGCTCTCACAGGGAATGACAGAGGAAGAGGAAGACAAACTTCTGGCACTGAAAGACT
TCATGATGAAATCTAATAAAGCAAAGGCCAATATAGTGGACCAGAGCCATCTTCATGATAGTAGTCAGAA
AGGTGTAATTGACTTGGCAGCTTTAGGCATAACTGGGAGACAAGTTGATCTTGTTAAAACCAAACAAGAA
CCAGATGACAAACGGGCCAGAAAACATGTAAAACAAGACTCAAATGTAAATGAAGAATGGAAAAGCATGT
TTGGGTCACTGGACCCACCAAACATGCCACAGGCCCTACCTAAAGGGAGTGATCAGGAGGTGATTCAGAC
TGGGAAACCTCCTCGTTCCGAGTCCTCTGCTGGCATTTGTGTCCCTTTGTCAACTTCTTCACAGGTTCCA
GAAGTGACAACTGTCCAAAATAAAAAACCAGTAATACCGGTTTTAAGTAGTACAATCTTACCATCCACCT
ATCAGATTCGAATTACAACTTGTAAAACTGAACTTCAGCAACTCATCCAGCAAAAGCGGGAGCAGTGCAA
TGCTGAGAGAATAGCTAAGCAGATGATGGAAAATGCTGAATGGGAGAGTAAACCACCACCACCTGGATGG
CGTCCTAAAGGGCTGTTAGTTGCCCATCTTCATGAGCATAAATCTGCTGTGAATCGAATTAGAGTCTCTG
ATGAACACTCACTTTTTGCAACATGTTCAAATGATGGCACAGTGAAAATCTGGAACAGTCAAAAGATGGA
GGGGAAGACCACCACTACCAGATCTATTCTTACATACAGCCGAATTGGAGGACGAGTCAAGACGCTCACA
TTCTGCCAAGGCTCCCACTATTTAGCCATAGCATCTGATAATGGTGCTGTCCAGCTTCTTGGAATTGAGG
CTTCTAAGCTGCCCAAGTCTCCTAAAATCCATCCTCTACAAAGCAGAATTCTAGATCAGAAGGAGGACGG
TTGTGTTGTGGATATGCATCACTTCAACTCTGGAGCACAGTCTGTTCTTGCCTATGCCACTGTGAATGGC
TCTCTGGTTGGCTGGGACCTTAGGTCTTCAAGCAATGCGTGGACTTTAAAGCATGATTTAAAGTCGGGCC
TCATCACTTCCTTTGCTGTGGACATCCACCAATGCTGGCTCTGCATTGGTACAAGCAGTGGCACCATGGC
TTGTTGGGACATGAGGTTCCAGTTGCCAATTTCAAGTCACTGTCATCCTTCCAGGGCTCGAATCAGACGC
CTCTCAATGCACCCTCTGTATCAGTCCTGGGTGATTGCAGCTGTTCAGGGCAACAACGAAGTGTCCATGT
GGGACATGGAGACTGGTGACAGAAGATTTACTCTCTGGGCCAGCAGTGCACCACCACTTTCTGAATTACA
GCCTTCTCCTCATAGCGTCCATGGTATCTACTGTAGTCCTGCAGATGGAAATCCTATCCTACTAACAGCT
GGCTCAGATATGAAAATAAGGTTTTGGGACTTGGCTTACCCAGAAAGGTCCTATGTTGTTGCAGGAAGTA
CTAGTTCCCCATCTGTGTCCTACTACAGGAAAATAATTGAAGGCACTGAAGTTGTCCAGGAAATTCAGAA
TAAGCAGAAAGTAGGACCAAGTGATGACACCCCTCGAAGGGGCCCAGAGTCCCTGCCCGTGGGACATCAT
GACATCATCACTGATGTCGCCACATTCCAGACCACACAGGGCTTCATCGTAACTGCTTCTAGAGATGGGA
TTGTGAAGGTGTGGAAATAAGTCGAGTCTAGAGGGCCCGTTTAAACCCGCTGATCAGCCTCGACTGTGCC
TTCTAGTTGCCAGCCATCTGTTGTTTGCCCCTCCCCCGTGCCTTCCTTGACCCTGGAAGGTGCCACTCCC
ACTGTCCTTTCCTAATAAAATGAGGAAATTGCATCGCATTGTCTGAGTAGGTGTCATTCTATTCTGGGGG
GTGGGGTGGGGCAGGACAGCAAGGGGGAGGATTGGGAAGACAATAGCAGGCATGCTGGGGATGCGGTGGG
CTCTATGGCTTCTGAGGCGGAAAGAACCAGCTGGGGCTCTAGGGGGTATCCCC
[124 nt withheld, positions 5374-5497]
C
[91 nt withheld, positions 5499-5589]
A
[49 nt withheld, positions 5591-5639]
CCTTTGACGTTGGAGTCCACGTTCTTT
[37 nt withheld, positions 5667-5703]
ACCCTATCTCGGTCTATTCTTTTGATTTATAAGGGATTTTGCCGATTTCGGCCTATTGGTTAAAAAATGA
GCTGATTTAACAAAAATTTAACGCGAATTAATTCTGTGGAATGTGTGTCAGTTAGGGTGTGGAAAGTCCC
CAGGCTCCCCAGCAGGCAGAAGTATGCAAAGCATGCATCTCAATTAGTCAGCAACCAGGTGTGGAAAGTC
CCCAGGCTCCCCAGCAGGCAGAAGTATGCAAAGCATGCATCTCAATTAGTCAGCAACCATAGTCCCGCCC
CTAACTCCGCCCATCCCGCCCCTAACTCCGCCCAGTTCCGCCCATTCTCCGCCCCATGGCTGACTAATTT
TTTTTATTTATGCAGAGGCCGAGGCCGCCTCTGCCTCTGAGCTATTCCAGAAGTAGTGAGGAGGCTTTTT
TGGAGGCCTAGGCTTTTGCAAAAAGCTCCCGGGAGCTTGTATATCCATTTTCGGATCTGATCAGCACGTG
TTGACAATTAATCATCGGCATAGTATATCGGCATAGTATAATACGACAAGGTGAGGAACTAAACCATGGC
CAAGTTGACCAGTGCCGTTCCGGTGCTCACCGCGCGCGACGTCGCCGGAGCGGTCGAGTTCTGGACCGAC
CGGCTCGGGTTCTCCCGGGACTTCGTGGAGGACGACTTCGCCGGTGTGGTCCGGGACGACGTGACCCTGT
TCATCAGCGCGGTCCAGGACCAGGTGGTGCCGGACAACACCCTGGCCTGGGTGTGGGTGCGCGGCCTGGA
CGAGCTGTACGCCGAGTGGTCGGAGGTCGTGTCCACGAACTTCCGGGACGCCTCCGGGCCGGCCATGACC
GAGATCGGCGAGCAGCCGTGGGGGCGGGAGTTCGCCCTGCGCGACCCGGCCGGCAACTGCGTGCACTTCG
TGGCCGAGGAGCAGGACTGACACGTGCTACGAGATTTCGATTCCACCGCCGCCTTCTATGAAAGGTTGGG
CTTCGGAATCGTTTTCCGGGACGCCGGCTGGATGATCCTCCAGCGCGGGGATCTCATGCTGGAGTTCTTC
GCCCACCCCAACTTGTTTATTGCAGCTTATAATGGTTACAAATAAAGCAATAGCATCACAAATTTCACAA
ATAAAGCATTTTTTTCACTGCATTCTAGTTGTGGTTTGTCCAAACTCATCAATGTATCTTATCATGTCTG
TATACCGTCGACCTCTAGCTAGAGCTTGGCGTAATCATGGTCATAGCTGTTTCCTGTGTGAAATTGTTAT
CCGCTCACAATTCCACACAACATACGAGCCGGAAGCATAAAGTGTAAAGCCTGGGGTGCCTAATGAGTGA
GCTAACTCACATTAATTGCGTTGCGCTCACTGCCCGCTTTCCAGTCGGGAAACCTGTCGTGCCAGCTGCA
TTAATGAATCGGCCAACGCGCGGGGAGAGGCGGTTTGCGTATTGGGCGCTCTTCCGCTTCCTCGCTCACT
GACTCGCTGCGCTCGGTCGTTCGGCTGCGGCGAGCGGTATCAGCTCACTCAAAGGCGGTAATACGGTTAT
CCACAGAATCAGGGGATAACGCAGGAAAGAACATGTGAGCAAAAGGCCAGCAAAAGGCCAGGAACCGTAA
AAAGGCCGCGTTGCTGGCGTTTTTCCATAGGCTCCGCCCCCCTGACGAGCATCACAAAAATCGACGCTCA
AGTCAGAGGTGGCGAAACCCGACAGGACTATAAAGATACCAGGCGTTTCCCCCTGGAAGCTCCCTCGTGC
GCTCTCCTGTTCCGACCCTGCCGCTTACCGGATACCTGTCCGCCTTTCTCCCTTCGGGAAGCGTGGCGCT
TTCTCATAGCTCACGCTGTAGGTATCTCAGTTCGGTGTAGGTCGTTCGCTCCAAGCTGGGCTGTGTGCAC
GAACCCCCCGTTCAGCCCGACCGCTGCGCCTTATCCGGTAACTATCGTCTTGAGTCCAACCCGGTAAGAC
ACGACTTATCGCCACTGGCAGCAGCCACTGGTAACAGGATTAGCAGAGCGAGGTATGTAGGCGGTGCTAC
AGAGTTCTTGAAGTGGTGGCCTAACTACGGCTACACTAGAAGAACAGTATTTGGTATCTGCGCTCTGCTG
AAGCCAGTTACCTTCGGAAAAAGAGTTGGTAGCTCTTGATCCGGCAAACAAACCACCGCTGGTAGCGGTG
GTTTTTTTGTTTGCAAGCAGCAGATTACGCGCAGAAAAAAAGGATCTCAAGAAGATCCTTTGATCTTTTC
TACGGGGTCTGACGCTCAGTGGAACGAAAACTCACGTTAAGGGATTTTGGTCATGAGATTATCAAAAAGG
ATCTTCACCTAGATCCTTTTAAATTAAAAATGAAGTTTTAAATCAATCTAAAGTATATATGAGTAAACTT
GGTCTGACAGTTACCAATGCTTAATCAGTGAGGCACCTATCTCAGCGATCTGTCTATTTCGTTCATCCAT
AGTTGCCTGACTCCCCGTCGTGTAGATAACTACGATACGGGAGGGCTTACCATCTGGCCCCAGTGCTGCA
ATGATACCGCGAGACCCACGCTCACCGGCTCCAGATTTATCAGCAATAAACCAGCCAGCCGGAAGGGCCG
AGCGCAGAAGTGGTCCTGCAACTTTATCCGCCTCCATCCAGTCTATTAATTGTTGCCGGGAAGCTAGAGT
AAGTAGTTCGCCAGTTAATAGTTTGCGCAACGTTGTTGCCATTGCTACAGGCATCGTGGTGTCACGCTCG
TCGTTTGGTATGGCTTCATTCAGCTCCGGTTCCCAACGATCAAGGCGAGTTACATGATCCCCCATGTTGT
GCAAAAAAGCGGTTAGCTCCTTCGGTCCTCCGATCGTTGTCAGAAGTAAGTTGGCCGCAGTGTTATCACT
CATGGTTATGGCAGCACTGCATAATTCTCTTACTGTCATGCCATCCGTAAGATGCTTTTCTGTGACTGGT
GAGTACTCAACCAAGTCATTCTGAGAATAGTGTATGCGGCGACCGAGTTGCTCTTGCCCGGCGTCAATAC
GGGATAATACCGCGCCACATAGCAGAACTTTAAAAGTGCTCATCATTGGAAAACGTTCTTCGGGGCGAAA
ACTCTCAAGGATCTTACCGCTGTTGAGATCCAGTTCGATGTAACCCACTCGTGCACCCAACTGATCTTCA
GCATCTTTTACTTTCACCAGCGTTTCTGGGTGAGCAAAAACAGGAAGGCAAAATGCCGCAAAAAAGGGAA
TAAGGGCGACACGGAAATGTTGAATACTCATACTCTTCCTTTTTCAATATTATTGAAGCATTTATCAGGG
TTATTGTCTCATGAGCGGATACATATTTGAATGTATTTAGAAAAATAAACAAATAGGGGTTCCGCGCACA
TTTCCCCGAAAAGTGCCACCTGACGTC
